Addgene plasmid #117117: pET-Gate2 mazEF
Purpose: (Empty Backbone) Destination vector with mazEF toxin antitoxin system
Depositing lab: Stephan Gruber. Depositing organization: Universite de Lausanne (UNIL). Publication: High-Throughput Allelic Replacement Screening in Bacillus subtilis. Diebold-Durand ML, Burmann F, Gruber S. Methods Mol Biol. 2019;2004:49-61. doi: 10.1007/978-1-4939-9520-2_5. PubMed 31147909.
Backbone
  Vector backbone: pET-Gate2
  Backbone size (bp): 6400
  Vector type: Backbone for Golden gate assembly for gene targeting in Bacillus subtilis
Growth in bacteria
  Bacterial resistance: Kanamycin, 50 μg/mL
  Growth temperature: 37°C
  Growth strain: ccdB Survival
  Copy number: Low Copy
Gene/Insert
  Cloning method: Restriction Enzyme
Terms and licenses: Academic/Nonprofit Terms; Industry Terms: Not Available to Industry
Depositor comments: Backbone vector for reconstitution of gene targeting constructs by Golden gate assembly. The MazEF toxin-antitoxin system couter-selects for single cross-over events that leads to incorporation of the vector backbone into the genome. Overhangs generated upon BsaI cleavage : CGAG (RU) and CCAT (RD). (Gruber lab reference pSG1525)
How to cite: pET-Gate2 mazEF was a gift from Stephan Gruber (Addgene plasmid # 117117 ; http://n2t.net/addgene:117117 ; RRID:Addgene_117117)
