[The description below was written by a language model from this plasmid's Addgene catalogue record and pLannotate feature annotations shown in this document.]
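Description:
pET-Gate2 mazEF is an empty destination vector for Golden Gate assembly of gene-targeting (allelic replacement) constructs intended for Bacillus subtilis. It is built on a pET-type E. coli backbone of roughly 6.3–6.4 kb and carries a kanamycin resistance gene (aph(3')-Ia), a ColE1/pMB1-family origin with the bom region and the rop gene, which keeps copy number low as the record states, and an f1 phage origin. Other pET remnants are annotated: a T7 promoter with lac operator, a T7 terminator, lacI with its own promoter, and nonfunctional fragments of a tetracycline resistance gene. The short SET1 hit just upstream of the T7 terminator is probably only residual T7-derived backbone sequence. The listed propagation strain is ccdB-tolerant, which would suggest a ccdB dropout cassette, but no ccdB feature appears in the feature table, so this cannot be confirmed from the record.

Between the T7 promoter/operator and the terminator lie the E. coli mazE (antitoxin) and mazF (toxin) coding sequences, both on the reverse strand relative to the T7 promoter; the promoters that drive them are not annotated. BsaI digestion of the vector generates two defined four-base overhangs, one for the upstream and one for the downstream end of the assembled targeting fragments, so that homology arms and the intended allele can be joined in a set order. The MazEF system stays in the vector backbone. According to the depositor, it counter-selects against single crossover events that would integrate the whole plasmid into the B. subtilis genome. Transformants are thereby enriched for clean double crossover replacements, which supports high-throughput allelic replacement screening.
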