Features (pLannotate 1.2.2; 18 found; start..end, strand, type, name):
      1..19      +  promoter       T7 promoter: promoter for bacteriophage T7 RNA polymerase
     20..44      +  protein_bind   lac operator: The lac repressor binds to the lac operator to inhibit transcription in E. coli. This inhibition can be relieved by adding lactose or isopropyl-β-D-thiogalactopyranoside (IPTG). lac repressor encoded by lacI
    131..463     -  CDS            mazF: MAZF_ECOLI - Also known as chpA, chpAK. Experimental evidence at protein level: Swiss-Prot protein existence level 1. The physiological role of this TA system is debated. Programmed cell death (PCD) occurs when cells are at high density and depends on the presence of MazE-MazF and a quorum sensing pentapeptide, the extracellular death factor (EDF) with sequence Asn-Asn-Trp-Asn-Asn (NNWNN), probably produced from the zwf gene product glucose-6- phosphate 1-dehydrogenase (PubMed:17962566, PubMed:18310334). Cell death governed by the MazE-MazF and DinJ-YafQ TA systems seems to play a role in biof
    752..997     -  CDS            mazE: MAZE_ECOLI - Also known as chpAI, chpR. Experimental evidence at protein level: Swiss-Prot protein existence level 1. Might also serve to protect cells against bacteriophage; in the presence of MazE-MazF fewer P1 phage are produced than in a disrupted strain. For strain K38 most wild-type cells are killed but not by phage lysis; it was suggested that MazE-MazF causes P1 phage exclusion from the bacterial population. This phenomenon is strain dependent. From Escherichia coli (strain K12).
   1223..1272    +  CDS            SET1 (fragment): solubility-enhancement tag derived from T7 phage gene 10B
   1280..1327    +  terminator     T7 terminator: transcription terminator for bacteriophage T7 RNA polymerase
   1364..1792    +  rep_origin     f1 ori (sequence partly withheld): f1 bacteriophage origin of replication; arrow indicates direction of (+) strand synthesis
   1845..1902    +  promoter       AmpR promoter (fragment): bla
   1911..2726    -  CDS            KanR: aminoglycoside phosphotransferase; aph(3')-Ia; confers resistance to kanamycin in bacteria or G418 (Geneticin®) in eukaryotes
   2848..3436    +  rep_origin     ori: high-copy-number ColE1/pMB1/pBR322/pUC origin of replication
   3622..3761    -  misc_feature   bom: basis of mobility region from pBR322
   3863..4054    -  CDS            rop: Rop protein, which maintains plasmids at low copy number; rop
   4071..4451    +  CDS            YPB1_ECOLX: Protein predicted: Swiss-Prot protein existence level 4. From Escherichia coli.
   4523..4814    -  CDS            TcR (fragment): tetracycline efflux protein; tet; confers resistance to tetracycline
   4829..4850    -  protein_bind   CAP binding site: CAP binding activates transcription in the presence of cAMP. E. coli catabolite activator protein
   4863..5945    -  CDS            lacI: lac repressor; lacI; The lac repressor binds to the lac operator to inhibit transcription in E. coli. This inhibition can be relieved by adding lactose or isopropyl-β-D-thiogalactopyranoside (IPTG).
   5946..6023    -  promoter       lacI promoter: lacI
   6031..6310    -  CDS            TcR (fragment): tetracycline efflux protein; tet; confers resistance to tetracycline
>Addgene plasmid #117117 | pET-Gate2 mazEF | addgene full sequence | sequence record 226772 | Addgene NGS Result
TAATACGACTCACTATAGGGGAATTGTGAGCGGATAACAATTCCCCTCTAGTCTCGAGAGAAACTTCTCT
CAATTAAGAAAAAGGCCCCAACATCTTGGGGCCTTTTTCTTTTTTATCTAACAATGACTACCCAATCAGT
ACGTTAATTTTGGCTTTAATGAGTTGTAATTCCTCTGGGGCAACTGTTCCTTTCTTCGTTGCTCCTCTTG
CCCGCCAGGCGATACTTTTTACCTGATCAGCTAACGCTACGCCATCACGTTCCTGACCGGATAAAACAAC
TTCGAACGGATATCCTTTTGATTGCGTTGTACAAGGAACACACAGACACATACCTGTTTTGTTGTTGTAC
ATGAAAGGACTCAGGACAACAGCTGGACGATGTCCAGCTTGCTCGCTACCTTTTGTCGGGTCAAAATCAA
CCCAAATCAGATCGCCCATATCGGGTACGTATCGGCTTACCATCAAAATCGTCTCCCTCCGTTTGAATAT
TTGATTGATCGTAACCAGATGAAGCACTCTTTCCACTATCCCTACAGTGTTATGGCTTGAACAATCACGA
AACAATAATTGGTACGTACGATCTTTCAGCCGACTCAAACATCAAATCTTACAAATGTAGTCTTTGAAAG
TATTACATATGTAAGATTTAAATGCAACCGTTTTTTGCGGCCGCCGAGAGAGACCCAGAAACTTCTCTCA
ATTAAGAAAAAGGCCCCAACATCTTGGGGCCTTTTTCTTTTTTATCTATTACCAGACTTCCTTATCTTTC
GGCTCTCCCCAGTCGATATTCTCGTGGAGGTTTTCCGGCGTGATGTCGTTGACCAGTTCAGCAAGCGTAA
ATACGGGCTCTTTACGCACTGGCTCAATAATTAATTTGCCATCCACCAGGTCAATCTTCACTTCATCATC
AATATTCAGATTGAGCGCCTGCATTAACGTAGCCGGGATCCGCACCGCCGGTGAATTTCCCCAACGCTTT
ACGCTACTGTGGATCATCAAAATCGTCTCCCTCCGTTTGAATATTTGATTGATCGTAACCAGATGAAGCA
CTCTTTCCACTATCCCTACAGTGTTATGGCTTGAACAATCACGAAACAATAATTGGTACGTACGATCTTT
CAGCCGACTCAAACATCAAATCTTACAAATGTAGTCTTTGAAAGTATTACATATGTAAGATTTAAATGCA
ACCGTTTTTTGGTCTCACCATGGTGAGATCCGGCTGCTAACAAAGCCCGAAAGGAAGCTGAGTTGGCTGC
TGCCACCGCTGAGCAATAACTAGCATAACCCCTTGGGGCCTCTAAACGGGTCTTGAGGGGTTTTTTGCTG
AAAGGAGGAACTATATCCGGATTGGCGAATGGG
[124 nt withheld, positions 1364-1487]
C
[91 nt withheld, positions 1489-1579]
A
[49 nt withheld, positions 1581-1629]
CCTTTGACGTTGGAGTCCACGTTCTTT
[37 nt withheld, positions 1657-1693]
ACCCTATCTCGGTCTATTCTTTTGATTTATAAGGGATTTTGCCGATTTCGGCCTATTGGTTAAAAAATGA
GCTGATTTAACAAAAATTTAACGCGAATTTTAACAAAATATTAACGCTTACAATTTAGGTGGCACTTTTC
GGGGAAATGTGCGCGGAACCCCTATTTGTTTATTTTTCTAAATACATTCAAATATGTATCCGCTCATGAA
TTAATTCTTAGAAAAACTCATCGAGCATCAAATGAAACTGCAATTTATTCATATCAGGATTATCAATACC
ATATTTTTGAAAAAGCCGTTTCTGTAATGAAGGAGAAAACTCACCGAGGCAGTTCCATAGGATGGCAAGA
TCCTGGTATCGGTCTGCGATTCCGACTCGTCCAACATCAATACAACCTATTAATTTCCCCTCGTCAAAAA
TAAGGTTATCAAGTGAGAAATCACCATGAGTGACGACTGAATCCGGTGAGAATGGCAAAAGTTTATGCAT
TTCTTTCCAGACTTGTTCAACAGGCCAGCCATTACGCTCGTCATCAAAATCACTCGCATCAACCAAACCG
TTATTCATTCGTGATTGCGCCTGAGCGAGACGAAATACGCGATCGCTGTTAAAAGGACAATTACAAACAG
GAATCGAATGCAACCGGCGCAGGAACACTGCCAGCGCATCAACAATATTTTCACCTGAATCAGGATATTC
TTCTAATACCTGGAATGCTGTTTTCCCGGGGATCGCAGTGGTGAGTAACCATGCATCATCAGGAGTACGG
ATAAAATGCTTGATGGTCGGAAGAGGCATAAATTCCGTCAGCCAGTTTAGTCTGACCATCTCATCTGTAA
CATCATTGGCAACGCTACCTTTGCCATGTTTCAGAAACAACTCTGGCGCATCGGGCTTCCCATACAATCG
ATAGATTGTCGCACCTGATTGCCCGACATTATCGCGAGCCCATTTATACCCATATAAATCAGCATCCATG
TTGGAATTTAATCGCGGCCTAGAGCAAGACGTTTCCCGTTGAATATGGCTCATAACACCCCTTGTATTAC
TGTTTATGTAAGCAGACAGTTTTATTGTTCATGACCAAAATCCCTTAACGTGAGTTTTCGTTCCACTGAG
CGTCAGACCCCGTAGAAAAGATCAAAGGATCTTCTTGAGATCCTTTTTTTCTGCGCGTAATCTGCTGCTT
GCAAACAAAAAAACCACCGCTACCAGCGGTGGTTTGTTTGCCGGATCAAGAGCTACCAACTCTTTTTCCG
AAGGTAACTGGCTTCAGCAGAGCGCAGATACCAAATACTGTCCTTCTAGTGTAGCCGTAGTTAGGCCACC
ACTTCAAGAACTCTGTAGCACCGCCTACATACCTCGCTCTGCTAATCCTGTTACCAGTGGCTGCTGCCAG
TGGCGATAAGTCGTGTCTTACCGGGTTGGACTCAAGACGATAGTTACCGGATAAGGCGCAGCGGTCGGGC
TGAACGGGGGGTTCGTGCACACAGCCCAGCTTGGAGCGAACGACCTACACCGAACTGAGATACCTACAGC
GTGAGCTATGAGAAAGCGCCACGCTTCCCGAAGGGAGAAAGGCGGACAGGTATCCGGTAAGCGGCAGGGT
CGGAACAGGAGAGCGCACGAGGGAGCTTCCAGGGGGAAACGCCTGGTATCTTTATAGTCCTGTCGGGTTT
CGCCACCTCTGACTTGAGCGTCGATTTTTGTGATGCTCGTCAGGGGGGCGGAGCCTATGGAAAAACGCCA
GCAACGCGGCCTTTTTACGGTTCCTGGCCTTTTGCTGGCCTTTTGCTCACATGTTCTTTCCTGCGTTATC
CCCTGATTCTGTGGATAACCGTATTACCGCCTTTGAGTGAGCTGATACCGCTCGCCGCAGCCGAACGACC
GAGCGCAGCGAGTCAGTGAGCGAGGAAGCGGAAGAGCGCCTGATGCGGTATTTTCTCCTTACGCATCTGT
GCGGTATTTCACACCGCAATGGTGCACTCTCAGTACAATCTGCTCTGATGCCGCATAGTTAAGCCAGTAT
ACACTCCGCTATCGCTACGTGACTGGGTCATGGCTGCGCCCCGACACCCGCCAACACCCGCTGACGCGCC
CTGACGGGCTTGTCTGCTCCCGGCATCCGCTTACAGACAAGCTGTGACCGTCTCCGGGAGCTGCATGTGT
CAGAGGTTTTCACCGTCATCACCGAAACGCGCGAGGCAGCTGCGGTAAAGCTCATCAGCGTGGTCGTGAA
GCGATTCACAGATGTCTGCCTGTTCATCCGCGTCCAGCTCGTTGAGTTTCTCCAGAAGCGTTAATGTCTG
GCTTCTGATAAAGCGGGCCATGTTAAGGGCGGTTTTTTCCTGTTTGGTCACTGATGCCTCCGTGTAAGGG
GGATTTCTGTTCATGGGGGTAATGATACCGATGAAACGAGAGAGGATGCTCACGATACGGGTTACTGATG
ATGAACATGCCCGGTTACTGGAACGTTGTGAGGGTAAACAACTGGCGGTATGGATGCGGCGGGACCAGAG
AAAAATCACTCAGGGTCAATGCCAGCGCTTCGTTAATACAGATGTAGGTGTTCCACAGGGTAGCCAGCAG
CATCCTGCGATGCAGATCCGGAACATAATGGTGCAGGGCGCTGACTTCCGCGTTTCCAGACTTTACGAAA
CACGGAAACCGAAGACCATTCATGTTGTTGCTCAGGTCGCAGACGTTTTGCAGCAGCAGTCGCTTCACGT
TCGCTCGCGTATCGGTGATTCATTCTGCTAACCAGTAAGGCAACCCCGCCAGCCTAGCCGGGTCCTCAAC
GACAGGAGCACGATCATGCGCACCCGTGGGGCCGCCATGCCGGCGATAATGGCCTGCTTCTCGCCGAAAC
GTTTGGTGGCGGGACCAGTGACGAAGGCTTGAGCGAGGGCGTGCAAGATTCCGAATACCGCAAGCGACAG
GCCGATCATCGTCGCGCTCCAGCGAAAGCGGTCCTCGCCGAAAATGACCCAGAGCGCTGCCGGCACCTGT
CCTACGAGTTGCATGATAAAGAAGACAGTCATAAGTGCGGCGACGATAGTCATGCCCCGCGCCCACCGGA
AGGAGCTGACTGGGTTGAAGGCTCTCAAGGGCATCGGTCGAGATCCCGGTGCCTAATGAGTGAGCTAACT
TACATTAATTGCGTTGCGCTCACTGCCCGCTTTCCAGTCGGGAAACCTGTCGTGCCAGCTGCATTAATGA
ATCGGCCAACGCGCGGGGAGAGGCGGTTTGCGTATTGGGCGCCAGGGTGGTTTTTCTTTTCACCAGTGAG
ACGGGCAACAGCTGATTGCCCTTCACCGCCTGGCCCTGAGAGAGTTGCAGCAAGCGGTCCACGCTGGTTT
GCCCCAGCAGGCGAAAATCCTGTTTGATGGTGGTTAACGGCGGGATATAACATGAGCTGTCTTCGGTATC
GTCGTATCCCACTACCGAGATATCCGCACCAACGCGCAGCCCGGACTCGGTAATGGCGCGCATTGCGCCC
AGCGCCATCTGATCGTTGGCAACCAGCATCGCAGTGGGAACGATGCCCTCATTCAGCATTTGCATGGTTT
GTTGAAAACCGGACATGGCACTCCAGTCGCCTTCCCGTTCCGCTATCGGCTGAATTTGATTGCGAGTGAG
ATATTTATGCCAGCCAGCCAGACGCAGACGCGCCGAGACAGAACTTAATGGTCCCGCTAACAGCGCGATT
TGCTGATGACCCAATGCGACCAGATGCTCCACGCCCAGTCGCGTACCGTCTTCATGGGAGAAAATAATAC
TGTTGATGGGTGTCTGGTCAGAGACATCAAGAAATAACGCCGGAACATTAGTGCAGGCAGCTTCCACAGC
AATGGCATCCTGGTCATCCAGCGGATAGTTAATGATCAGCCCACTGACGCGTTGCGCGAGAAGATTGTGC
ACCGCCGCTTTACAGGCTTCGACGCCGCTTCGTTCTACCATCGACACCACCACGCTGGCACCCAGTTGAT
CGGCGCGAGATTTAATCGCCGCGACAATTTGCGACGGCGCGTGCAGGGCCAGACTGGAGGTGGCAACGCC
AATCAGCAACGACTGTTTGCCCGCCAGTTGTTGTGCCACGCGGTTGGGAATGTAATTCAGCTCCGCCATC
GCCGCTTCCACTTTTTCCCGCGTTTTCGCAGAAACGTGGCTGGCCTGGTTCACCACGCGGGAAACGGTCT
GATAAGAGACACCGGCATACTCTGCGACATCGTATAACGTTACTGGTTTCACATTCACCACCCTGAATTG
ACTCTCTTCCGGGCGCTATCATGCCATACCGCGAAAGGTTTTGCGCCATTCGATGGTGTCCGGGATCTCG
ACGCTCTCCCTTATGCGACTCCTGCATTAGGAAGCAGCCCAGTAGTAGGTTGAGGCCGTTGAGCACCGCC
GCCGCAAGGAATGGTGCATGCAAGGAGATGGCGCCCAACAGTCCCCCGGCCACGGGGCCTGCCACCATAC
CCACGCCGAAACAAGCGCTCATGAGCCCGAAGTGGCGAGCCCGATCTTCCCCATCGGTGATGTCGGCGAT
ATAGGCGCCAGCAACCGCACCTGTGGCGCCGGTGATGCCGGCCACGATGCGTCCGGCGTAGAGGATCGAG
ATCTCGATCCCGCGAAAT
